Addgene plasmid #46325: pSCT-GAL93-NONO
Depositing lab: Steven Brown. Depositing organization: University of Zurich. Publication: Distinct roles of DBHS family members in the circadian transcriptional feedback loop. Kowalska E, Ripperger JA, Muheim C, Maier B, Kurihara Y, Fox AH, Kramer A, Brown SA. Mol Cell Biol. 2012 Nov;32(22):4585-94. doi: 10.1128/MCB.00334-12. Epub 2012 Sep 10. PubMed 22966205.
Backbone
  Vector backbone: pSCT-GAL93-DEST
  Backbone manufacturer: Brown lab (Addgene plasmid 46339)
  Total vector size (bp): 6701
  Vector type: Mammalian Expression
Growth in bacteria
  Bacterial resistance: Ampicillin, 100 μg/mL
  Growth temperature: 37°C
  Growth strain: DH5alpha
  Copy number: High Copy
Gene/Insert
  Gene/Insert name: NONO (alt name: non-POU-domain-containing, octamer binding protein)
  Species: H. sapiens (human)
  Insert size (bp): 1350
  Entrez Gene: NONO (a.k.a. MRXS34, NMT55, NRB54, P54, P54NRB, PPP1R114)
  Promoter: CMV
  Cloning method: Gateway Cloning
  Sequencing primers: 5′ CMV-F
Terms and licenses: Academic/Nonprofit Terms; Industry Terms: Not Available to Industry
Depositor comments: There is a stop codon before HIS tag in the vector.
How to cite: pSCT-GAL93-NONO was a gift from Steven Brown (Addgene plasmid # 46325 ; http://n2t.net/addgene:46325 ; RRID:Addgene_46325)
