[The description below was written by a language model from this plasmid's Addgene catalogue record.]
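Description:
pSCT-GAL93-NONO is a mammalian expression plasmid of about 6.7 kb, built by Gateway recombination of a human NONO coding sequence (non-POU-domain-containing, octamer-binding protein, also known as p54nrb; roughly 1.35 kb) into the destination vector pSCT-GAL93-DEST. It is maintained in E. coli as a high-copy plasmid under ampicillin selection. The record does not list the bacterial origin of replication or any marker for selection in mammalian cells, and no feature table is provided, so the detailed layout of the backbone cannot be confirmed here.

Expression of the insert is driven by the CMV promoter, a strong constitutive promoter suited to transient transfection of cultured mammalian cells. The backbone name suggests that the vector supplies a GAL4-derived DNA-binding portion fused to the inserted open reading frame, which would tether NONO to GAL4 binding sites in a co-transfected reporter and allow its effect on transcription to be measured. However, the record does not explicitly describe this fusion partner, so that reading is an inference from the name. The depositor notes that a stop codon lies upstream of the His tag encoded in the vector, meaning the expressed protein ends before the tag and cannot be detected or purified through it.

The plasmid comes from a study of the distinct roles of DBHS family proteins, of which NONO is a member, in the circadian transcriptional feedback loop. It is presumably one of a set of parallel constructs made in the same destination vector to compare the transcriptional activities of these proteins in mammalian cells.
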