>Addgene plasmid #46325 | pSCT-GAL93-NONO | addgene partial sequence | sequence record 66425 | CMV-F 5'-CGCAAATGGGCGGTAGGCGTG-3'
GTGAACCGTCAGATCGCCTGGTAATACGACTCACTATAGGGACGGATCTAAGCTTGAAGCAAGCCTCCTG
AAAGATGAAGCTACTGTCTTCTATCGAACAAGCATGCGATATTTGCCGACTTAAAAAGCTCAAGTGCTCC
AAAGAAAAACCGAAGTGCGCCAAGTGTCTGAAGAACAACTGGGAGTGTCGCTACTCTCCCAAAACCAAAA
GGTCTCCGCTGACTAGGGCACATCTGACAGAAGTGGAATCAAGGCTAGAAAGACTGGAACAGCTATTTCT
ACTGATTTTTCCTCGAGAAGACCTTGACATGATTTTGAAAATGGATTCTTTACAGGATATAAAAGCATTG
TTGGGTACCCCTGCAGGATCAACAAGTTTGTACAAAAAAGCAGGCTTCGAAGGAGATAGAACCATGCAGA
GTAATAAAACTTTTAACTTGGAGAAGCAAAACCATACTCCAAGAAAGAATCATCAACATCACCACCAGCA
GCAGCACCACCAGCAGCAACAGCAGCAGCCGCCACCACCGCCAATACCTGCAAATGGGCAACAGGCCAGC
AGCCAAAATGAAGGCTTGACTATTGACCTGAAGAATTTTAGAAAACCAGGAGAGAAGACCTTCACCCAAC
GAAGCCGTCTTTTTGTGGGAAATCTTCCTCCCGACATCACTGAGGAAGAAATGAGGAAACTATTTGAGAA
ATATGGAAAGGCAGGCGAAGTCTTCATTCATAAGGATAAAGGATTTGGCTTTATCCGCTTGGAAACCCGA
ACCCTAGCGGAGATTGCCAAAGTGGAGCTGGACAATATGCCACTCCGTGGAAAGCAGCTGCGTGTGC
