>Addgene plasmid #46325 | pSCT-GAL93-NONO | addgene partial sequence | sequence record 67172 | V5-Rev 5'-ACCGAGGAGAGGGTTAGGGAT-3'
GATCAACCACTTTGTACAAGAAAGCTGGGTCTTAGTATCGGCGACGTTTGTTTGGGGCAAATTCAGCTCC
AGGAGCTGCACGGTTGAATGCAGGAGGAGTTCCACCAATTGCCCCAATTCCTTCCATTGTAGCAGCCTGA
CCAAAGCGTTCAGTTGTTGGTGGGGTCAATCCCAAAGTTCCATCCGGCATCATAGTGGCAGGTCCTGGAG
GAGCTGGGGTACCAGCTGGCACAGGAGCAGGGGGCATGGCACCTCTGTTGTTTATGCCCATAGCACCTCC
CATAGCCATCTGACCCATCCGAATCTCCTGCTCTCTCGCATCAGGGAAGGTTCCCTTGAATCCTTCCTGC
TGTCGCCGCATCATTTCTTCTTGCTGCCGCCGCATCTCTTCTTCACGGCGCCTGCGCTCTTCCTCCTGCC
TGAGCTCCAGTTGCTTTCGTTTTTGCACCTCTTGGTTGTGCAGCTCTTCCATCCTCCGAAGTTCTTCTTG
GCGCCTCATCAAATCCTGTCTCATTAGCATGACCTGGTGCTCATGGCGTGCAGCTTCCATCTCCATCTCC
AGCTTCTCACGAGCCTCCTTGATGTTGCGGTCCACTTGGTCCTGCTGCTGCTTCTCCATCTCAATGAGTG
CCTTCCAGCGCATGGCATATTCATACTCAAAGGAGCCAGGCTGTGCAAATCTGGGTGGCTGCTCTCGTTC
CTTGTGAAATTGCTGGTTTTTTATAACCAGCTTCTCTGGAAGTCCCTCTTCATCATCTAACTGGTCCATG
GGCTCCACAGTCACAGGACGAGGAAATGTGGTTAGCAGGAAGGAGCCTTCACTGCATCTGTCCAGAG
